Addgene plasmid #124474: pSPgRNA_BLK_E2-1
Purpose: For CRISPR-mediated epigenome editing of human BLK gene locus
Depositing lab: Iouri Chepelev. Depositing organization: Cincinnati Children's Hospital Medical Center. Publication: Haplotype-specific chromatin looping reveals genetic interactions of regulatory regions modulating gene expression in 8p23.1. Saint Just Ribeiro M, Tripathi P, Namjou B, Harley JB, Chepelev I. Front Genet. 2022 Sep 7;13:1008582. doi: 10.3389/fgene.2022.1008582. eCollection 2022. PubMed 36160011.
Backbone
  Vector backbone: pSPgRNA (Addgene #47108)
  Vector type: Mammalian Expression
Growth in bacteria
  Bacterial resistance: Ampicillin, 100 μg/mL
  Growth temperature: 37°C
  Growth strain: DH5alpha
  Copy number: High Copy
Gene/Insert
  Gene/Insert name: BLK_E2-1_gRNA (alt name: BLK_LA32)
  gRNA/shRNA sequence: CCACTGAAGAAGGCGAGGCG
  Species: H. sapiens (human)
  Insert size (bp): 20
  Entrez Gene: BLK (a.k.a. MODY11)
  Cloning method: Restriction Enzyme; 5′ cloning site Unknown (unknown if destroyed); 3′ cloning site Unknown (unknown if destroyed)
  Sequencing primers: 5′ hU6-F; 3′ T3
Terms and licenses: Academic/Nonprofit Terms; Industry Terms: Not Available to Industry
How to cite: pSPgRNA_BLK_E2-1 was a gift from Iouri Chepelev (Addgene plasmid # 124474 ; http://n2t.net/addgene:124474 ; RRID:Addgene_124474)
