[The description below was written by a language model from this plasmid's Addgene catalogue record and pLannotate feature annotations shown in this document.]
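Description:
pSPgRNA_BLK_E2-1 is a small (about 3.2 kb) mammalian guide RNA expression plasmid built on the pSPgRNA backbone. It is maintained in E. coli as a high-copy plasmid through a ColE1/pUC-type origin and selected with ampicillin via the β-lactamase gene and its native promoter. The backbone also retains typical cloning-vector remnants: an f1 phage origin, T7 and T3 phage promoters flanking the cloning region, lac promoter/operator and CAP site elements, and fragments of lacZα and lacI. These leftovers play no role in guide expression. There is no mammalian selection marker or reporter annotated, so the plasmid is suited to transient delivery alongside other components.

The functional cassette consists of the human U6 promoter, an RNA polymerase III promoter, followed by a 20-nucleotide spacer targeting the human BLK locus (insert named BLK_E2-1_gRNA, also called BLK_LA32) and the Streptococcus pyogenes Cas9 guide RNA scaffold. The spacer itself is not annotated in the feature table, but it fits the short gap between the U6 promoter and the scaffold; the restriction sites used to clone it are not recorded. Transcription produces a single guide RNA that directs an S. pyogenes Cas9 protein to its target site. The plasmid encodes no Cas9, so a Cas9 or nuclease-dead Cas9 effector fusion must be supplied from a separate construct. The stated purpose is CRISPR-mediated epigenome editing of the human BLK gene locus. The name suggests one of several guides against a BLK-associated regulatory element, though the record does not define the "E2" designation or specify which effector is paired with it.
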