Features (pLannotate 1.2.2; 13 found; start..end, strand, type, name):
      1..241     +  promoter       U6 promoter: RNA polymerase III promoter for human U6 snRNA
    271..346     +  misc_RNA       gRNA scaffold: guide RNA scaffold for the Streptococcus pyogenes CRISPR/Cas9 system
    380..398     -  promoter       T3 promoter: promoter for bacteriophage T3 RNA polymerase
    443..459     -  protein_bind   lac operator: The lac repressor binds to the lac operator to inhibit transcription in E. coli. This inhibition can be relieved by adding lactose or isopropyl-β-D-thiogalactopyranoside (IPTG). lac repressor encoded by lacI
    467..497     -  promoter       lac promoter: promoter for the E. coli lac operon
    512..533     -  protein_bind   CAP binding site: CAP binding activates transcription in the presence of cAMP. E. coli catabolite activator protein
    546..638     -  CDS            lacI (fragment): lac repressor; lacI; The lac repressor binds to the lac operator to inhibit transcription in E. coli. This inhibition can be relieved by adding lactose or isopropyl-β-D-thiogalactopyranoside (IPTG).
    821..1409    -  rep_origin     ori: high-copy-number ColE1/pMB1/pBR322/pUC origin of replication
   1580..2440    -  CDS            AmpR: β-lactamase; bla; confers resistance to ampicillin, carbenicillin, and related antibiotics
   2441..2545    -  promoter       AmpR promoter: bla
   2598..3026    -  rep_origin     f1 ori (sequence partly withheld): f1 bacteriophage origin of replication; arrow indicates direction of (+) strand synthesis
   3031..3186    -  CDS            lacZα (fragment): LacZα fragment of β-galactosidase; lacZ fragment
   3194..3212    +  promoter       T7 promoter: promoter for bacteriophage T7 RNA polymerase
>Addgene plasmid #124474 | pSPgRNA_BLK_E2-1 | addgene full sequence | sequence record 242112 | Addgene NGS Result
GAGGGCCTATTTCCCATGATTCCTTCATATTTGCATATACGATACAAGGCTGTTAGAGAGATAATTGGAA
TTAATTTGACTGTAAACACAAAGATATTAGTACAAAATACGTGACGTAGAAAGTAATAATTTCTTGGGTA
GTTTGCAGTTTTAAAATTATGTTTTAAAATGGACTATCATATGCTTATCGTAACTTGAAAGTATTTCGAT
TTCTTGGCTTTATATATCTTGTGGAAAGGACGAAACACCGCCACTGAAGAAGGCGAGGCGGTTTTAGAGC
TAGAAATAGCAAGTTAAAATAAGGCTAGTCCGTTATCAACTTGAAAAAGTGGCACCGAGTCGGTGCTTTT
TTTCCGCGGTGGAGCTCCAGCTTTTGTTCCCTTTAGTGAGGGTTAATTGCGCGCTTGGCGTAATCATGGT
CATAGCTGTTTCCTGTGTGAAATTGTTATCCGCTCACAATTCCACACAACATACGAGCCGGAAGCATAAA
GTGTAAAGCCTGGGGTGCCTAATGAGTGAGCTAACTCACATTAATTGCGTTGCGCTCACTGCCCGCTTTC
CAGTCGGGAAACCTGTCGTGCCAGCTGCATTAATGAATCGGCCAACGCGCGGGGAGAGGCGGTTTGCGTA
TTGGGCGCTCTTCCGCTTCCTCGCTCACTGACTCGCTGCGCTCGGTCGTTCGGCTGCGGCGAGCGGTATC
AGCTCACTCAAAGGCGGTAATACGGTTATCCACAGAATCAGGGGATAACGCAGGAAAGAACATGTGAGCA
AAAGGCCAGCAAAAGGCCAGGAACCGTAAAAAGGCCGCGTTGCTGGCGTTTTTCCATAGGCTCCGCCCCC
CTGACGAGCATCACAAAAATCGACGCTCAAGTCAGAGGTGGCGAAACCCGACAGGACTATAAAGATACCA
GGCGTTTCCCCCTGGAAGCTCCCTCGTGCGCTCTCCTGTTCCGACCCTGCCGCTTACCGGATACCTGTCC
GCCTTTCTCCCTTCGGGAAGCGTGGCGCTTTCTCATAGCTCACGCTGTAGGTATCTCAGTTCGGTGTAGG
TCGTTCGCTCCAAGCTGGGCTGTGTGCACGAACCCCCCGTTCAGCCCGACCGCTGCGCCTTATCCGGTAA
CTATCGTCTTGAGTCCAACCCGGTAAGACACGACTTATCGCCACTGGCAGCAGCCACTGGTAACAGGATT
AGCAGAGCGAGGTATGTAGGCGGTGCTACAGAGTTCTTGAAGTGGTGGCCTAACTACGGCTACACTAGAA
GAACAGTATTTGGTATCTGCGCTCTGCTGAAGCCAGTTACCTTCGGAAAAAGAGTTGGTAGCTCTTGATC
CGGCAAACAAACCACCGCTGGTAGCGGTGGTTTTTTTGTTTGCAAGCAGCAGATTACGCGCAGAAAAAAA
GGATCTCAAGAAGATCCTTTGATCTTTTCTACGGGGTCTGACGCTCAGTGGAACGAAAACTCACGTTAAG
GGATTTTGGTCATGAGATTATCAAAAAGGATCTTCACCTAGATCCTTTTAAATTAAAAATGAAGTTTTAA
ATCAATCTAAAGTATATATGAGTAAACTTGGTCTGACAGTTACCAATGCTTAATCAGTGAGGCACCTATC
TCAGCGATCTGTCTATTTCGTTCATCCATAGTTGCCTGACTCCCCGTCGTGTAGATAACTACGATACGGG
AGGGCTTACCATCTGGCCCCAGTGCTGCAATGATACCGCGAGACCCACGCTCACCGGCTCCAGATTTATC
AGCAATAAACCAGCCAGCCGGAAGGGCCGAGCGCAGAAGTGGTCCTGCAACTTTATCCGCCTCCATCCAG
TCTATTAATTGTTGCCGGGAAGCTAGAGTAAGTAGTTCGCCAGTTAATAGTTTGCGCAACGTTGTTGCCA
TTGCTACAGGCATCGTGGTGTCACGCTCGTCGTTTGGTATGGCTTCATTCAGCTCCGGTTCCCAACGATC
AAGGCGAGTTACATGATCCCCCATGTTGTGCAAAAAAGCGGTTAGCTCCTTCGGTCCTCCGATCGTTGTC
AGAAGTAAGTTGGCCGCAGTGTTATCACTCATGGTTATGGCAGCACTGCATAATTCTCTTACTGTCATGC
CATCCGTAAGATGCTTTTCTGTGACTGGTGAGTACTCAACCAAGTCATTCTGAGAATAGTGTATGCGGCG
ACCGAGTTGCTCTTGCCCGGCGTCAATACGGGATAATACCGCGCCACATAGCAGAACTTTAAAAGTGCTC
ATCATTGGAAAACGTTCTTCGGGGCGAAAACTCTCAAGGATCTTACCGCTGTTGAGATCCAGTTCGATGT
AACCCACTCGTGCACCCAACTGATCTTCAGCATCTTTTACTTTCACCAGCGTTTCTGGGTGAGCAAAAAC
AGGAAGGCAAAATGCCGCAAAAAAGGGAATAAGGGCGACACGGAAATGTTGAATACTCATACTCTTCCTT
TTTCAATATTATTGAAGCATTTATCAGGGTTATTGTCTCATGAGCGGATACATATTTGAATGTATTTAGA
AAAATAAACAAATAGGGGTTCCGCGCACATTTCCCCGAAAAGTGCCACCTAAATTGTAAGCGTTAATATT
TTGTTAAAATTCGCGTTAAATTTTTGTTAAATCAGCTCATTTTTTAACCAATAGGCCGAAATCGGCAAAA
TCCCTTATAAATCAAAAGAATAGACCGAGATAGGGT
[37 nt withheld, positions 2697-2733]
AAAGAACGTGGACTCCAACGTCAAAGG
[49 nt withheld, positions 2761-2809]
T
[91 nt withheld, positions 2811-2901]
G
[124 nt withheld, positions 2903-3026]
CCCATTCGCCATTCAGGCTGCGCAACTGTTGGGAAGGGCGATCGGTGCGGGCCTCTTCGCTATTACGCCA
GCTGGCGAAAGGGGGATGTGCTGCAAGGCGATTAAGTTGGGTAACGCCAGGGTTTTCCCAGTCACGACGT
TGTAAAACGACGGCCAGTGAGCGCGCGTAATACGACTCACTATAGGGCGAATTGGGTACC
